>Addgene plasmid #229335 | pXTK098 [Term_nptII_PartType7] | addgene full sequence | sequence record 464818 | Addgene NGS Result
TTGAGATCCTTTTTTTCTGCGCGTAATCTGCTGCTTGCAAACAAAAAAACCACCGCTACCAGCGGTGGTT
TGTTTGCCGGATCAAGAGCTACCAACTCTTTTTCCGAAGGTAACTGGCTTCAGCAGAGCGCAGATACCAA
ATACTGTTCTTCTAGTGTAGCCGTAGTTAGGCCACCACTTCAAGAACTCTGTAGCACCGCCTACATACCT
CGCTCTGCTAATCCTGTTACCAGTGGCTGCTGCCAGTGGCGATAAGTCGTGTCTTACCGGGTTGGACTCA
AGACGATAGTTACCGGATAAGGCGCAGCGGTCGGGCTGAACGGGGGGTTCGTGCACACAGCCCAGCTTGG
AGCGAACGACCTACACCGAACTGAGATACCTACAGCGTGAGCTATGAGAAAGCGCCACGCTTCCCGAAGG
GAGAAAGGCGGACAGGTATCCGGTAAGCGGCAGGGTCGGAACAGGAGAGCGCACGAGGGAGCTTCCAGGG
GGAAACGCCTGGTATCTTTATAGTCCTGTCGGGTTTCGCCACCTCTGACTTGAGCGTCGATTTTTGTGAT
GCTCGTCAGGGGGGCGGAGCCTATGGAAAAACGCCAGCAACGCGAGTCGGTCTCTATCCGCGGGACTCTG
GGGTTCGAAATGACCGACCAAGCGACGCCCAACCTGCCATCACGAGATTTCGATTCCACCGCCGCCTTCT
ATGAAAGGTTGGGCTTCGGAATCGTTTTCCGGGACGCCGGCTGGATGATCCTCCAGCGCGGGGATCTCAT
GCTGGAGTTCTTCGCCCACCCCGCTGTGAGACCAGAGTAGCCCGCCTAATGAGCGGGCTTTTTTTTAATT
CCCCTATTTGTTTATTTTTCTAAATACATTCAAATATGTATCCGCTCATGAGACAATAACCCTGATAAAT
GCTTCAATAATATTGAAAAAGGAAGAGTATGAGCATTCAGCATTTTCGTGTGGCGCTGATTCCGTTTTTT
GCGGCGTTTTGCCTGCCGGTGTTTGCGCATCCGGAAACCCTGGTGAAAGTGAAAGATGCGGAAGATCAAC
TGGGTGCGCGCGTGGGCTATATTGAACTGGATCTGAACAGCGGCAAAATTCTGGAATCTTTTCGTCCGGA
AGAACGTTTTCCGATGATGAGCACCTTTAAAGTGCTGCTGTGCGGTGCGGTTCTGAGCCGTGTGGATGCG
GGCCAGGAACAACTGGGCCGTCGTATTCATTATAGCCAGAACGATCTGGTGGAATATAGCCCGGTGACCG
AAAAACATCTGACCGATGGCATGACCGTGCGTGAACTGTGCAGCGCGGCGATTACCATGAGCGATAACAC
CGCGGCGAACCTGCTGCTGACGACCATTGGCGGTCCGAAAGAACTGACCGCGTTTCTGCATAACATGGGC
GATCATGTGACCCGTCTGGATCGTTGGGAACCGGAACTGAACGAAGCGATTCCGAACGATGAACGTGATA
CCACCATGCCGGCAGCAATGGCGACCACCCTGCGTAAACTGCTGACGGGTGAGCTGCTGACCCTGGCAAG
CCGCCAGCAACTGATTGATTGGATGGAAGCGGATAAAGTGGCGGGTCCGCTGCTGCGTAGCGCGCTGCCG
GCTGGCTGGTTTATTGCGGATAAAAGCGGTGCGGGCGAACGTGGCAGCCGTGGCATTATTGCGGCGCTGG
GCCCGGATGGTAAACCGAGCCGTATTGTGGTGATTTATACCACCGGCAGCCAGGCGACGATGGATGAACG
TAACCGTCAGATTGCGGAAATTGGCGCGAGCCTGATTAAACATTGGTAAACCGATACAATTAAAGGCTCC
TTTTGGAGCCTTTTTTTTTGGACGACCCTTGTCAGATCAAAGGATCTTC
Features (pLannotate 1.2.2; 5 found; start..end, strand, type, name):
      1..589     +  rep_origin     ori: high-copy-number ColE1/pMB1/pBR322/pUC origin of replication
    640..804     +  CDS            ble (fragment): BLE_KLEPN - Experimental evidence at protein level: Swiss-Prot protein existence level 1. Binding protein with a strong affinity to the bleomycin family of antibiotics. Binds to CL990; an antimitotic-antibiotic compound. From Klebsiella pneumoniae.
    847..938     +  promoter       AmpR promoter: bla
    939..1796    +  CDS            bla: BLAT_ECOLX - Experimental evidence at protein level: Swiss-Prot protein existence level 1. TEM-type are the most prevalent beta-lactamases in enterobacteria; they hydrolyze the beta-lactam bond in susceptible beta-lactam antibiotics, thus conferring resistance to penicillins and cephalosporins. TEM-3 and TEM-4 are capable of hydrolyzing cefotaxime and ceftazidime. TEM-5 is capable of hydrolyzing ceftazidime. TEM-6 is capable of hydrolyzing ceftazidime and aztreonam. TEM-8/CAZ-2, TEM- 16/CAZ-7 and TEM-24/CAZ-6 are markedly active against ceftazidime. IRT- 4 shows resistance to beta-lactamase in
   1803..1842    +  terminator     fd terminator: central terminator from bacteriophage fd (Otsuka and Kunisawa, 1982)
