[The description below was written by a language model from this plasmid's Addgene catalogue record and pLannotate feature annotations shown in this document.]
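Description:
pXTK098 [Term_nptII_PartType7] is a small (about 1.9 kb) Golden Gate part plasmid from the XanthoMoClo modular cloning toolkit, which was developed for genetic engineering of bacteria in the genera Xanthobacter and Roseixanthobacter. It is built on the pXTK backbone and is catalogued as a bacterial expression vector, although it functions as a storage and donor plasmid for a single standardized part rather than as an expression construct. It is maintained in E. coli and selected with ampicillin. The feature table shows a TEM-type beta-lactamase gene (bla) driven by its native AmpR promoter and followed by a bacteriophage fd terminator. Replication relies on a ColE1/pMB1-family origin. The annotation software describes this origin as high-copy, whereas the catalogue entry lists the plasmid as low copy, and the record does not resolve this discrepancy.

The payload is a synthetic terminator part, the nptII terminator, formatted as a "Type 7" part in the toolkit's positional scheme. No feature in the automated annotation is labelled as this terminator. The only annotated element between the origin and the ampicillin cassette is a roughly 165 nt region called as a fragment of the bleomycin-resistance gene ble. In the Tn5 resistance operon, ble lies immediately downstream of nptII, so this hit plausibly marks the terminator insert rather than a functional coding sequence, but the record does not confirm this. The flanking Type IIS restriction sites and overhangs are also not annotated, and the 5′ cloning site is recorded as unknown. The plasmid is intended to supply this terminator in hierarchical Golden Gate assemblies, where it is combined with other toolkit parts to build larger constructs.
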