Addgene plasmid #229335: pXTK098 [Term_nptII_PartType7]
Purpose: XanthoMoClo Golden Gate Part Plasmid for cloning, contains Term_nptII_PartType7
Depositing lab: Michael Springer. Depositing organization: Harvard Medical School. Publication: XanthoMoClo horizontal line A Robust Modular Cloning Genetic Toolkit for the Genera Xanthobacter and Roseixanthobacter. Soltysiak MPM, Ory ALH, Lee AD, Christophersen CE, Jalihal AP, Springer M. ACS Synth Biol. 2025 Apr 18;14(4):1173-1190. doi: 10.1021/acssynbio.4c00806. Epub 2025 Mar 13. PubMed 40080684.
Backbone
  Vector backbone: pXTK
  Vector type: Bacterial Expression
Growth in bacteria
  Bacterial resistance: Ampicillin, 100 μg/mL
  Growth temperature: 37°C
  Growth strain: DH5alpha
  Copy number: Low Copy
Gene/Insert
  Gene/Insert name: nptII Terminator (alt name: Term_nptII_PartType7)
  Species: Synthetic
  Cloning method: Restriction Enzyme; 5′ cloning site unknown (unknown if destroyed)
Terms and licenses: Academic/Nonprofit Terms; Industry Terms: Not Available to Industry
How to cite: pXTK098 [Term_nptII_PartType7] was a gift from Michael Springer (Addgene plasmid # 229335 ; http://n2t.net/addgene:229335 ; RRID:Addgene_229335)
